Addgene plasmid #222355: pJMP12049
Purpose: Tn7 integrative vector with GFP expressed under PabstBR promoter and aprR marker on Tn7 transposon.
Depositing lab: Jason Peters. Depositing organization: University of Wisconsin, Madison. Publication: Modular, inducible, and titratable expression systems for Escherichia coli and Acinetobacter baumannii. Bacon EE, Tran JS, Nadig N, Peters JM. Microbiol Spectr. 2024 Nov 5;12(11):e0130624. doi: 10.1128/spectrum.01306-24. Epub 2024 Sep 20. PubMed 39302127.
Backbone
  Vector backbone: R6Kγ
  Vector type: Bacterial Expression
  Selectable markers: Ampicillin
Growth in bacteria
  Bacterial resistance: Apramycin, 25 μg/mL
  Growth temperature: 37°C
  Growth strain: BW25141
  Copy number: Low Copy
Gene/Insert
  Gene/Insert name: sfGFP
  Species: Derived from Aequorea victoria.
  Promoter: PabstBR
  Cloning method: Gibson Cloning
  Sequencing primers: 5′ n/a
Terms and licenses: Academic/Nonprofit Terms; Industry Terms: Not Available to Industry
Depositor comments: Tn7 expression vector.
How to cite: pJMP12049 was a gift from Jason Peters (Addgene plasmid # 222355 ; http://n2t.net/addgene:222355 ; RRID:Addgene_222355)
