[The description below was written by a language model from this plasmid's Addgene catalogue record and pLannotate feature annotations shown in this document.]
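Description:
pJMP12049 is a bacterial mini-Tn7 delivery vector built on an R6Kγ backbone and carrying a superfolder GFP reporter under the PabstBR promoter. The R6K γ origin requires the pi initiator protein, so the plasmid is maintained at low copy only in pir-expressing hosts and behaves as a suicide vector elsewhere. An incP oriT in the backbone allows conjugative transfer into recipient bacteria. The backbone also carries an ampicillin resistance gene (bla with its own promoter), while the catalogue lists apramycin as the selection used for propagation.

The payload lies between the Tn7R and Tn7L ends, which define the segment that is moved into the recipient chromosome when the Tn7 transposase is supplied; no transposase genes are annotated on this plasmid, so that function must be supplied from another source. Within the transposon, the apramycin resistance gene aac(3)IV is annotated with a class 1 integron Pc promoter upstream. It is flanked by FRT sites, one of them a minimal site, which should permit FLP-mediated removal of the marker after integration. A lacI gene under the lacIq promoter is also present, consistent with an IPTG-responsive expression system. Downstream of the promoter region, sfGFP is followed by rrnB T1 and T2 terminators, and lambda t0 and another rrnB T1 terminator sit near the Tn7R end to insulate the cassette. PabstBR itself is not recognised in the automated annotation, which shows only short fragment matches in that region.

According to the record, the construct belongs to a set of modular, inducible and titratable expression systems for Escherichia coli and Acinetobacter baumannii. Here, sfGFP fluorescence serves as a readout of promoter activity from a chromosomally integrated copy.
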