Features (pLannotate 1.2.2; 32 found; start..end, strand, type, name):
    855..959     -  promoter       AmpR promoter: bla
   1054..1089    +  CDS            rop (fragment): Rop protein, which maintains plasmids at low copy number; rop
   1191..1290    +  misc_feature   bom (fragment): basis of mobility region from pBR322
   1296..1364    -  CDS            lacZα (fragment): LacZα fragment of β-galactosidase; lacZ fragment
   1436..1634    -  mobile_element Tn7R (fragment): mini-Tn7 element (right end of the Tn7 transposon) Tn7
   1638..1662    -  misc_feature   MCS (fragment): pBluescript multiple cloning site
   1683..1777    +  terminator     lambda t0 terminator: transcription terminator from phage lambda
   1787..1816    +  CDS            CmR (fragment): chloramphenicol acetyltransferase confers resistance to chloramphenicol
   1880..1966    +  terminator     rrnB T1 terminator: Escherichia coli rrnB; transcription terminator T1 from the E. coli rrnB gene
   2031..2064    +  protein_bind   FRT (minimal): supports FLP-mediated excision but not integration (Turan and Bode, 2011) FLP recombinase from the Saccharomyces cerevisiae 2μ plasmid
   2115..2915    -  CDS            ApmR: aminoglycoside 3-N-acetyltransferase type IV ; aac(3)IV; confers resistance to apramycin (Paget and Davies, 1996)
   3104..3132    -  promoter       Pc promoter: intI1 (promoter lies within the coding sequence); class 1 integron promoter
   3171..3203    +  CDS            CmR (fragment): chloramphenicol acetyltransferase; cat; confers resistance to chloramphenicol
   3250..3297    +  protein_bind   FRT: FLP-mediated recombination occurs in the 8-bp core sequence TCTAGAAA (Turan and Bode, 2011). FLP recombinase from the Saccharomyces cerevisiae 2μ plasmid
   3622..3708    -  ncRNA          Thr leader (fragment): Accession: RF00506 - Threonine operon leader
   3781..3802    -  protein_bind   CAP binding site: CAP binding activates transcription in the presence of cAMP. E. coli catabolite activator protein
   3815..4897    -  CDS            lacI: lac repressor; lacI; The lac repressor binds to the lac operator to inhibit transcription in E. coli. This inhibition can be relieved by adding lactose or isopropyl-β-D-thiogalactopyranoside (IPTG).
   4898..4975    -  promoter       lacIq promoter: lacI (mutant); In the lacIq allele, a single base change in the promoter boosts expression of the lacI gene about 10-fold.
   4998..5018    -  misc_RNA       gRNA scaffold (fragment): guide RNA scaffold for the Streptococcus pyogenes CRISPR/Cas9 system
   5262..5282    +  promoter       PLtetO-1 promoter (fragment): modified phage lambda PL promoter with tet operator sites (Lutz and Bujard, 1997)
   5300..6013    +  CDS            Superfolder GFP: Superfolder GFP is a basic (constitutively fluorescent) green fluorescent protein published in 2005, derived from Aequorea victoria. It is reported to be a very rapidly-maturing weak dimer.
   6014..6048    +  misc_feature   MCS (fragment): pUC18/19 multiple cloning site
   6132..6247    +  ncRNA          5S rRNA: Accession: RF00001 - 5S ribosomal RNA
   6251..6337    +  terminator     rrnB T1 terminator: Escherichia coli rrnB; transcription terminator T1 from the E. coli rrnB gene
   6429..6456    +  terminator     rrnB T2 terminator: transcription terminator T2 from the E. coli rrnB gene
   6522..6687    -  mobile_element Tn7L: mini-Tn7 element (left end of the Tn7 transposon) Tn7
   6721..6743    -  rep_origin     RSF ori (fragment): Plasmids containing the RSF 1030 origin of replication can be propagated in E. coli cells that contain additional plasmids with compatible origins.
   6759..6867    -  oriT           oriT: incP origin of transfer
   7086..7121    -  CDS            λ integrase (fragment): integrase from phage λ; int
   7136..7524    -  rep_origin     R6K γ ori: γ replication origin from E. coli plasmid R6K; requires the R6K initiator protein pi for replication
   7594..7619    -  CDS            bla(M) (fragment): β-lactamase lacking the signal sequence; bla(M); allows cytosolic expression of β-lactamase
   7792..854     -  CDS            AmpR (across the origin): β-lactamase; bla; confers resistance to ampicillin, carbenicillin, and related antibiotics
>Addgene plasmid #222355 | pJMP12049 | addgene full sequence | sequence record 439062 | Addgene NGS Result
TGCTTAATCAGTGAGGCACCTATCTCAGCGATCTGTCTATTTCGTTCATCCATAGTTGCCTGACTCCCCG
TCGTGTAGATAACTACGATACGGGAGGGCTTACCATCTGGCCCCAGTGCTGCAATGATACCGCGGGACCC
ACGCTCACCGGCTCCAGATTTATCAGCAATAAACCAGCCAGCCGGAAGGGCCGAGCGCAGAAGTGGTCCT
GCAACTTTATCCGCCTCCATCCAGTCTATTAATTGTTGCCGGGAAGCTAGAGTAAGTAGTTCGCCAGTTA
ATAGTTTGCGCAACGTTGTTGCCATTGCTACAGGCATCGTGGTGTCACGCTCGTCGTTTGGTATGGCTTC
ATTCAGCTCCGGTTCCCAACGATCAAGGCGAGTTACATGATCCCCCATGTTGTGCAAAAAAGCGGTTAGC
TCCTTCGGTCCTCCGATCGTTGTCAGAAGTAAGTTGGCCGCAGTGTTATCACTCATGGTTATGGCAGCAC
TGCATAATTCTCTTACTGTCATGCCATCCGTAAGATGCTTTTCTGTGACTGGTGAGTACTCAACCAAGTC
ATTCTGAGAATAGTGTATGCGGCGACCGAGTTGCTCTTGCCCGGCGTCAATACGGGATAATACCGCGCCA
CATAGCAGAACTTTAAAAGTGCTCATCATTGGAAAACGTTCTTCGGGGCGAAAACTCTCAAGGATCTTAC
CGCTGTTGAGATCCAGTTCGATGTAACCCACTCGTGCACCCAACTGATCTTCAGCATCTTTTACTTTCAC
CAGCGTTTCTGGGTGAGCAAAAACAGGAAGGCAAAATGCCGCAAAAAAGGGAATAAGGGCGACACGGAAA
TGTTGAATACTCATACTCTTCCTTTTTCAATATTATTGAAGCATTTATCAGGGTTATTGTCTCATGAGCG
GATACATATTTGAATGTATTTAGAAAAATAAACAAATAGGGGTTCCGCGCACATTTCCCCGAAAAGTGCC
ACCTGACGTCTAAGAAACCATTATTATCATGACATTAACCTATAAAAATAGGCGTATCACGAGGCCCTTT
CGTCTCGCGCGTTTCGGTGACGACGGTGAAAACCTCTGACACATGCAGCTCCCGGAGACGGTCACAGCTT
GTCTGTAAGCGGATGCCGGGAGCAGACAAGCCCGTCAGGGCGCGTCAGCGGGTGTTGGCGGGTGTCGGGG
CTGGCTTAACTATGCGGCATCAGAGCAGATTGTACTGAGAGTGCACCATGTGCGGTGTGAAATACCGCAC
AGATGCGTAAGGAGAAAATACCGCATCAGGCGCCATTCGCCATTCAGGCTGCGCAACTGTTGGGAAGGGC
GATCGGTGCGGGCCTCTTCGCTATTACGCCAGCTAGAGGACCAGCCGCGTAACCTGGCAAAATCGGTTAC
GGTTGAGTAATAAATGGATGCCCTGCGTAAGCAGGTGTGGGCGGACAATAAAGTCTTAAACTGAACAAAA
TAGATCTAAACTATGACAATAAAGTCTTAAACTAGACAGAATAGTTGTAAACTGAAATCAGTCCAGTTAT
GCTGTGAAAAAGCATACTGGACTTTTGTTATGGCTAAAGCAAACTCTTCATTTTCTGAAGTGCAAATTGC
CCGTCGTATTAAAGAGGGGCGTGGGGTTCGAGGTCGACGGTATCGATAAGCTAGCTTAATTAGCTGAGCT
TGGACTCCTGTTGATAGATCCAGTAATGACCTCAGAACTCCATCTGGATTTGTTCAGAACGCTCGGTTGC
CGCCGGGCGTTTTTTATTGGTGAGAATCCAAGCTAGACTGCGATGAGTGGCAGGGCGGGGCGTAATTTTT
TTAAGGCAGTTATTGGTGCCCTTAAACGCCTGGGGTAATGACTCTCTAGCTTGAGGCATCAAATAAAACG
AAAGGCTCAGTCGAAAGACTGGGCCTTTCGTTTTATCTGTTGTTTGTCGGTGAACGCTCTCCTGAGTAGG
ACAAATCCGCCGCTAGGAGCTTGCGGCCCGGACGATGAGCTCGAATTGGGGATCTTGAAGTACCTATTCC
GAAGTTCCTATTCTCTAGAAAGTATAGGAACTTCAGAGCGCTTTTGAAGCTGATGCTCGAGATCTCGGCT
TGAACGAATTGTTAGCCAATCGACTGGCGAGCGGCATCGCATTCTTCGCATCCCGCCTCTGGCGGATGCA
GGAAGATCAACGGATCTCGGCCCAGTTGACCCAGGGCTGTCGCCACAATGTCGCGGGAGCGGATCAACCG
AGCAAAGGCATGACCGACTGGACCTTCCTTCTGAAGGCTGTTCTCCTTGAGCCACCTGTCCGCCAAGGCA
AAGCGCTCACAGCAGTGGTCATTCTCCAGATAATCGACACGTACCAACTTGCCATCCTGAAGAATGGTGC
AGTGTCTCGGCACCCCATAGGGAACCTTTGCCATCAACTCGGCAAGATGCAGCGTCGTGTTGGCATCGTG
TCCCACGCCGAGGAGAAGTACCTGCCCATCGAGTTCATGGACACGGGCGACCGGGCTTGCAGGCGAGTGA
GGTGGCAGGGGCAATGGATCAGAGATGATCTGCTCTGCCTGTGGCCCCGCTGCCGCAAAGGCAAATGGAT
GGGCGCTGCGCTTTACATTTGGCAGACGCCAGAATGTGTCAGAGACAACTCCAAGGTCCGGTGTAACGGG
CGACGTGGCAGGATCGAACGGCTCGTCGTCCAGACCTGACCACGATGGCATGACGAGCGTCCCTCCCGGA
CCCAGTGCAGCACGCAGGGCCTCGATCAGTCCAAGTGGCCCATCTTCGAGGGGCCGGACGCTACGGAAGG
AGCTGTGGACCAGCAGCACACCGCCGGGGGTAACCCCAAGGTTGAGAAGCTGACCGATCAGCTCGGCTTT
TCGCCATTCGTATTGCACGACATTGCACTCCACCGCTGATGACATCGTTGCTGCTCCATAACATCAAACA
TCGACCCACGGCGTAACGCGCTTGCTGCTTGGATGCCCGAGGCATAGACTGTACGAAAAAACAGTCATAA
CAAGCCATGAAAACCGCCACTGCGCCGTTACCACCGCTGCGTTCGGTCAAGGTTCTGGACCAGTTGCGTG
AGCGCATACGCTACTTGCATTACAGTTTACGAACCGAACAGGCTTATGTCAACTGGGTTCGTGCCTTCAT
CCGTTTCCACGGTGTGCGGTCCATGAGCAAATATTATACGCAAGGCGACAAGGCTCGAGAGTTCAACAGA
CAGCCTTCGTTCTTATGGCCGTTCAGGAGGAAGTTCCTATTCCGAAGTTCCTATTCTCTAGAAAGTATAG
GAACTTCTTGAGAAGAGAAAAGAAAACCGCCGATCCTGTCCACCGCATTACTGCAAGGTAGTGGACAAGA
CCGGCGGTCTTAAGTTTTTTGGCTGAAACGAATGACGAAAAGGCTGTCTGAGCAAATCCAGGAGGTCGTT
TAAACCGTATTAGCCCGGTATTTTGGAAATAGCGGAAGCACTGACTTTTGTTATCAATAAAAAAGGCCCC
CCGTTAGGGAGGCCTTATTGTTCGTCTACTCGGAAGAGCGAGAGACAACAGAACGGTCAGCCACATGAAT
TCTTTCAGCTCAGTCGATAGGTAGTAGGCAAGAGTAGTCGCACCTTTGGTCGAAAAAAAAAGCCCGCACT
GTCAGGTGCGGGCTTTTTTCTGTGTTTCCCCAAAAGTAAAAACCCGCCGAAGCGGGTTTTTACGTAAAAC
AGGTGAAACTGACCAGACGAGAAGGCTTTGGAGGTGATAATGGGGCTCAAGGACCCGGGTGGGGTGCCTA
ATGAGTGAGCTAACTTACATTAATTGCGTTGCGCTCACTGCCCGCTTTCCAGTCGGGAAACCTGTCGTGC
CAGCTGCATTAATGAATCGGCCAACGCGCGGGGAGAGGCGGTTTGCGTATTGGGCGCCAGGGTGGTTTTT
CTTTTCACCAGTGAGACGGGCAACAGCTGATTGCCCTTCACCGCCTGGCCCTGAGAGAGTTGCAGCAAGC
GGTCCACGCTGGTTTGCCCCAGCAGGCGAAAATCCTGTTTGATGGTGGTTAACGGCGGGATATAACATGA
GCTATCTTCGGTATCGTCGTATCCCACTACCGAGATATCCGCACCAACGCGCAGCCCGGACTCGGTAATG
GCGCGCATTGCGCCCAGCGCCATCTGATCGTTGGCAACCAGCATCGCAGTGGGAACGATGCCCTCATTCA
GCATTTGCATGGTTTGTTGAAAACCGGACATGGCACTCCAGTCGCCTTCCCGTTCCGCTATCGGCTGAAT
TTGATTGCGAGTGAGATATTTATGCCAGCCAGCCAGACGCAGACGCGCCGAGACAGAACTTAATGGGCCC
GCTAACAGCGCGATTTGCTGGTGACCCAATGCGACCAGATGCTCCACGCCCAGTCGCGTACCATCTTCAT
GGGAGAAAATAATACTGTTGATGGGTGTCTGGTCAGAGACATCAAGAAATAACGCCGGAACATTAGTGCA
GGCAGCTTCCACAGCAATGGCATCCTGGTCATCCAGCGGATAGTTAATGATCAGCCCACTGACGCGTTGC
GCGAGAAGATTGTGCACCGCCGCTTTACAGGCTTCGACGCCGCTTCGTTCTACCATCGACACCACCACGC
TGGCACCCAGTTGATCGGCGCGAGATTTAATCGCCGCGACAATTTGCGACGGCGCGTGCAGGGCCAGACT
GGAGGTGGCAACGCCAATCAGCAACGACTGTTTGCCCGCCAGTTGTTGTGCCACGCGGTTGGGAATGTAA
TTCAGCTCCGCCATCGCCGCTTCCACTTTTTCCCGCGTTTTCGCAGAAACGTGGCTGGCCTGGTTCACCA
CGCGGGAAACGGTCTGATAAGAGACACCGGCATACTCTGCGACATCGTATAACGTTACTGGTTTCACATT
CACCACCCTGAATTGACTCTCTTCCGGGCGCTATCATGCCATACCGCGAAAGGTTTTGCACCATTCGATG
GTGTCAACGTAAATGCATGCCGCTTCCCCGACTCGGTGCCACTTTTTCGGGAGGCAGATAGGTAGGCATG
GCCCCCATTTTCAATACAAGCAACGCATGAGAAAGCCCCCGGAAGATCACCTTCCGGGGGCTTTTTTATT
GCGCTCCGGCAATTAAAAAAGCGGCTAACCACGCCGCTTTTTTTACGTCTGCAGACTAGTCAGGCAGCCA
TCGGAAGCTGTGGTATGGCTGTGCAGGTCGTAAAGACGTCTCATTAATCAGATAAAATATTGACAATGTG
AGCGGATAACAAGATACTGAGCACATCAGCAGCACACAGGAAACAGACCATGAGCAAAGGAGAAGAACTT
TTCACTGGAGTTGTCCCAATTCTTGTTGAATTAGATGGTGATGTTAATGGGCACAAATTTTCTGTCCGTG
GAGAGGGTGAAGGTGATGCTACAAACGGAAAACTCACCCTTAAATTTATTTGCACTACTGGAAAACTACC
TGTTCCGTGGCCAACACTTGTCACTACTCTGACCTATGGTGTTCAATGCTTTTCCCGTTATCCGGATCAC
ATGAAACGGCATGACTTTTTCAAGAGTGCCATGCCCGAAGGTTATGTACAGGAACGCACTATATCTTTCA
AAGATGACGGGACCTACAAGACGCGTGCTGAAGTCAAGTTTGAAGGTGATACCCTTGTTAATCGTATCGA
GTTAAAGGGTATTGATTTTAAAGAAGATGGAAACATTCTTGGACACAAACTGGAGTACAACTTTAACTCA
CACAATGTATACATCACGGCAGACAAACAAAAGAATGGAATCAAAGCTAACTTCAAAATTCGCCACAACG
TTGAAGATGGTTCCGTTCAACTAGCAGACCATTATCAACAAAATACTCCAATTGGCGATGGCCCTGTCCT
TTTACCAGACAACCATTACCTGTCGACACAATCTGTCCTTTCGAAAGATCCCAACGAAAAGCGTGACCAC
ATGGTCCTTCTTGAGTTTGTAACTGCTGCTGGGATTACACATGGCATGGATGAGCTCTACAAAGATCCTC
TAGAGTCGACCTGCAGGCATGCAAGCTTGGCTGTTTTGGCGGATGAGAGAAGATTTTCAGCCTGATACAG
ATTAAATCAGAACGCAGAAGCGGTCTGATAAAACAGAATTTGCCTGGCGGCAGTAGCGCGGTGGTCCCAC
CTGACCCCATGCCGAACTCAGAAGTGAAACGCCGTAGCGCCGATGGTAGTGTGGGGTCTCCCCATGCGAG
AGTAGGGAACTGCCAGGCATCAAATAAAACGAAAGGCTCAGTCGAAAGACTGGGCCTTTCGTTTTATCTG
TTGTTTGTCGGTGAACGCTCTCCTGAGTAGGACAAATCCGCCGGGAGCGGATTTGAACGTTGCGAAGCAA
CGGCCCGGAGGGTGGCGGGCAGGACGCCCGCCATAAACTGCCAGGCATCAAATTAAGCAGAAGGCCATCC
TGACGGATGGCCTTTTCACAGAATGAGCATCATGGCCTAGTCGACATCGGAGAAGAGTACGGCTCTTTTA
ACCGCCTCAAGAACCAGATAAGTGAAATCTAGTTCCAAACTATTTTGTCATTTTTAATTTTCGTATTAGC
TTACGACGCTACACCCAGTTCCCATCTATTTTGTCACTCTTCCCTAAATAATCCTTAAAAACTCCATTTC
CACCCCTCCCAGTTCCCAACTATTTTGTCCGCCCACAGCGGGGCATTTTTCTTCCTGTTATGTTTGGGCT
CTTCCGCTTCCTCGCTCACTGACCCTATCAGAGCTTATCGGCCAGCCTCGCAGAGCAGGATTCCCGTTGA
GCACCGCCAGGTGCGAATAAGGGACAGTGAAGAAGGAACACCCGCTCGCGGGTGGGCCTACTTCACCTAT
CCTGCCCGGCTGACGCCGTTGGATACACCAAGGAAAGTCTACACGAACCCTTTGGCAAAATCCTGTATAT
CGTGCGAAAAAGGATGGATATACCGAAAAAATCGCTATAATGACCCCGAAGCAGGGTTATGCAGCGGAAA
GTATACCTTAAGGAATCCCCTGATAACGCAGGAAAGAACATGTGAGCAAAAGGCCAGCAAAAGGCCAGGA
ACCGTAAAAAGGCCGCACTCCCTGCCTCTGTCATCACGATACTGTGATGCCGTGGCTAATTCCCATGTCA
GCCGTTAAGTGTTCCTGTGTCACTCAAAATTGCTTTGAGAGGCTCTAAGGGCTTCTCAGTGCGTTACATC
CCTGGCTTGTTGTCCACAACCGTTAAACCTTAAAAGCTTTAAAAGCCTTATATATTCTTTTTTTTCTTAT
AAAACTTAAAACCTTAGAGGCTATTTAAGTTGCTGATTTATATTAATTTTATTGTTCAAACATGAGAGCT
TAGTACGTGAAACATGAGAGCTTAGTACGTTAGCCATGAGAGCTTAGTACGTTAGCCATGAGGGTTTAGT
TCGTTAAACATGAGAGCTTAGTACGTTAAACATGAGAGCTTAGTACGTGAAACATGAGAGCTTAGTACGT
ACTATCAACAGGTTGAACTGCTGATCTTCAGATCGGCCGCAAAAATTAAAAATGAAGTTTTAAATCAATC
TAAAGTATATATGAGTAAACTTGGTCTGACAGTTACCAATGCTTAATCAGTGAGGCACCAATAACTGCCT
TTGATCTTTTCTACGGGGTCTGACGCTCAGTGGAACGAAAACTCACGTTAAGGGATTTTGGTCATGAGAT
TATCAAAAAGGATCTTCACCTAGATCCTTTTAAATTAAAAATGAAGTTTTAAATCAATCTAAAGTATATA
TGAGTAAACTTGGTCTGACAGTTACCAA
